>Addgene plasmid #15262 | pCAG-NL1AB | depositor full sequence | sequence record 8234 | Author sequence
ACTAGTTATTAATAGTAATCAATTACGGGGTCATTAGTTCATAGCCCATATATGGAGTTCCGCGTTACAT
AACTTACGGTAAATGGCCCGCCTGGCTGACCGCCCAACGACCCCCGCCCATTGACGTCAATAATGACGTA
TGTTCCCATAGTAACGCCAATAGGGACTTTCCATTGACGTCAATGGGTGGAGTATTTACGGTAAACTGCC
CACTTGGCAGTACATCAAGTGTATCATATGCCAAGTACGCCCCCTATTGACGTCAATGACGGTAAATGGC
CCGCCTGGCATTATGCCCAGTACATGACCTTATGGGACTTTCCTACTTGGCAGTACATCTACGTATTAGT
CATCGCTATTACCATGGTCGAGGTGAGCCCCACGTTCTGCTTCACTCTCCCCATCTCCCCCCCCTCCCCA
CCCCCAATTTTGTATTTATTTATTTTTTAATTATTTTGTGCAGCGATGGGGGCGGGGGGGGGGGGGGGGC
GCGCGCCAGGCGGGGCGGGGCGGGGCGAGGGGCGGGGCGGGGCGAGGCGGAGAGGTGCGGCGGCAGCCAA
TCAGAGCGGCGCGCTCCGAAAGTTTCCTTTTATGGCGAGGCGGCGGCGGCGGCGGCCCTATAAAAAGCGA
AGCGCGCGGCGGGCGGGGAGTCGCTGCGACGCTGCCTTCGCCCCGTGCCCCGCTCCGCCGCCGCCTCGCG
CCGCCCGCCCCGGCTCTGACTGACCGCGTTACTCCCACAGGTGAGCGGGCGGGACGGCCCTTCTCCTCCG
GGCTGTAATTAGCGCTTGGTTTAATGACGGCTTGTTTCTTTTCTGTGGCTGCGTGAAAGCCTTGAGGGGC
TCCGGGAGGGCCCTTTGTGCGGGGGGAGCGGCTCGGGGGGTGCGTGCGTGTGTGTGTGCGTGGGGAGCGC
CGCGTGCGGCTCCGCGCTGCCCGGCGGCTGTGAGCGCTGCGGGCGCGGCGCGGGGCTTTGTGCGCTCCGC
AGTGTGCGCGAGGGGAGCGCGGCCGGGGGCGGTGCCCCGCGGTGCGGGGGGGGCTGCGAGGGGAACAAAG
GCTGCGTGCGGGGTGTGTGCGTGGGGGGGTGAGCAGGGGGTGTGGGCGCGTCGGTCGGGCTGCAACCCCC
CCTGCACCCCCCTCCCCGAGTTGCTGAGCACGGCCCGGCTTCGGGTGCGGGGCTCCGTACGGGGCGTGGC
GCGGGGCTCGCCGTGCCGGGCGGGGGGTGGCGGCAGGTGGGGGTGCCGGGCGGGGCGGGGCCGCCTCGGG
CCGGGGAGGGCTCGGGGGAGGGGCGCGGCGGCCCCCGGAGCGCCGGCGGCTGTCGAGGCGCGGCGAGCCG
CAGCCATTGCCTTTTATGGTAATCGTGCGAGAGGGCGCAGGGACTTCCTTTGTCCCAAATCTGTGCGGAG
CCGAAATCTGGGAGGCGCCGCCGCACCCCCTCTAGCGGGCGCGGGGCGAAGCGGTGCGGCGCCGGCAGGA
AGGAAATGGGCGGGGAGGGCCTTCGTGCGTCGCCGCGCCGCCGTCCCCTTCTCCCTCTCCAGCCTCGGGG
CTGTCCGCGGGGGGACGGCTGCCTTCGGGGGGGACGGGGCAGGGCGGGGTTCGGCTTCTGGCGTGTGACC
GGCGGCTCTAGAGCCTCTGCTAACCATGTTCATGCCTTCTTCTTTTTCCTACAGCTCCTGGGCAACGTGC
TGGTTATTGTGCTGTCTCATCATTTTGGCAAAGAATTCGCGGCCGCTAGCGCTACCGGACTCAGATCTCG
AGCTCAAAGCTTGGGACCATGGCACTTCCCAGATGCATGTGGCCAAATTATGTTTGGAGAGCTATGATGG
CATGTGTGGTCCACAGGGGATCCGGTGCCCCATTGACTCTCTGCTTGTTGGGATGTTTGCTACAGACTTT
TCACGTACTCTCTCAAAAGTATCCATACGACGTTCCGGACTACGCATTGGATGATGTAGACCCATTGGTT
ACTACTAACTTTGGCAAGATTAGGGGAATTAAGAAAGAACTCAATAATGAAATTTTGGGTCCTGTCATTC
AGTTTCTTGGGGTTCCATATGCCGCTCCACCAACAGGAGAACATCGTTTCCAGCCTCCAGAACCACCATC
TCCCTGGTCTGACATCCGGAACGCCACTCAGTTTGCTCCTGTATGTCCCCAGAATATCATTGATGGCAGA
TTGCCTGAAGTTATGCTTCCTGTGTGGTTCACTAATAACTTGGATGTGGTTTCATCATACGTCCAAGACC
AGAGTGAAGACTGTCTATACTTAAACATCTATGTCCCAACTGAAGATGGTCCCCTTACAAAGAAACACAC
AGATGATTTAGGTGATAATGACGGTGCTGAAGATGAAGATATTCGGGACAGTGGGGGTCCCAAACCAGTG
ATGGTGTACATCCATGGCGGCTCTTACATGGAAGGTACTGGAAATCTGTATGATGGGAGTGTCTTGGCAA
GCTATGGCAATGTGATCGTCATCACAGTCAACTATCGGCTTGGGGTACTTGGCTTCTTGAGCACAGGGGA
TCAGGCTGCCAAAGGAAACTACGGGCTCCTTGACCTCATCCAGGCCCTAAGATGGACCAGCGAGAACATT
GGGTTCTTTGGTGGTGACCCCTTGCGAATCACTGTGTTTGGATCAGGCGCTGGGGGTTCATGTGTCAACC
TGCTGACTTTATCCCATTATTCTGAAGGTAACCGTTGGAGCAATTCAACCAAAGGACTTTTTCAACGAGC
AATAGCTCAGAGTGGAACAGCCCTTTCCAGCTGGGCTGTTAGTTTCCAGCCTGCAAAATACGCTAGAATT
CTGGCCACAAAAGTTGGCTGCAATGTTTCAGATACAGTAGAGTTAGTAGAATGCCTGCAGAAGAAGCCTT
ACAAAGAACTTGTTGATCAAGATGTTCAACCAGCCCGATACCACATAGCCTTTGGACCTGTGATCGATGG
TGATGTAATACCAGATGACCCTCAGATACTGATGGAACAAGGAGAGTTCCTCAACTATGATATAATGTTG
GGAGTTAACCAAGGGGAAGGGTTGAAGTTTGTCGAAAATATAGTAGATAGTGATGATGGTGTATCAGCCA
GTGATTTCGACTTTGCTGTTTCTAATTTTGTTGATAATTTATATGGATATCCTGAAGGCAAAGATGTTTT
GAGAGAAACCATTAAATTCATGTATACTGACTGGGCTGATCGCCATAATCCTGAAACTAGAAGGAAGACA
TTGTTGGCTTTGTTTACGGACCATCAATGGGTAGCACCTGCTGTGGCCACAGCAGACCTTCACTCGAACT
TTGGCTCACCTACATACTTCTATGCCTTTTATCATCATTGCCAAACAGATCAAGTTCCAGCTTGGGCTGA
TGCAGCTCATGGGGATGAGGTTCCCTATGTGTTGGGAATCCCCATGATTGGCCCTACAGAGTTATTTCCT
TGCAATTTCTCCAAGAATGATGTGATGTTGAGTGCAGTAGTAATGACATACTGGACGAATTTTGCTAAAA
CTGGTGACCCAAATCAACCAGTTCCTCAAGACACAAAATTCATCCATACCAAACCCAACCGCTTTGAAGA
AGTAGCATGGACCAGATATTCCCAGAAAGACCAGCTTTATCTCCATATTGGATTAAAACCGAGAGTTAAA
GAGCATTACAGAGCCAATAAGGTAAATCTCTGGCTGGAGCTGGTACCTCATCTGCATAATCTCAATGACA
TTTCTCAGTATACCTCGACAACAACTAAAGTGCCATCCACGGACATCACTCTCAGACCTACAAGGAAGAA
TTCCACACCAGTCACATCAGCCTTTCCCACTGCCAAACAGGATGATCCCAAGCAACAACCAAGCCCCTTC
TCGGTGGATCAGAGGGACTACTCCACAGAGCTAAGTGTCACTATCGCAGTGGGGGCCTCTCTGCTGTTTC
TCAACATCTTGGCTTTTGCAGCCCTGTACTACAAGAAGGATAAGAGGAGACATGATGTCCACCGGAGGTG
CAGCCCTCAGCGCACGACCACCAACGACCTAACCCATGCTCCAGAAGAGGAAATTATGTCTCTCCAAATG
AAGCACACTGACTTGGATCACGAGTGTGAGTCCATCCATCCACATGAGGTGGTTCTTCGGACCGCCTGTC
CCCCAGATTATACTCTAGCTATGAGGAGGTCACCTGATGATATTCCACTAATGACACCTAACACCATCAC
AATGATTCCCAACACTATACCAGGGATTCAGCCCTTACATACATTCAACACATTTACTGGAGGACAGAAT
AATACACTGCCCCATCCCCACCCACACCCCCATTCACATTCAACAACCAGGGTATAGCCAGATGAGAGAG
ACAAACTGATTAATCCCGCGGCCATGGCGGCCGGGAGCATGCGACGTCGGGCCCGGGGAGCTCTTCACTC
CTCAGGTGCAGGCTGCCTATCAGAAGGTGGTGGCTGGTGTGGCCAATGCCCTGGCTCACAAATACCACTG
AGATCTTTTTCCCTCTGCCAAAAATTATGGGGACATCATGAAGCCCCTTGAGCATCTGACTTCTGGCTAA
TAAAGGAAATTTATTTTCATTGCAATAGTGTGTTGGAATTTTTTGTGTCTCTCACTCGGAAGGACATATG
GGAGGGCAAATCATTTAAAACATCAGAATGAGTATTTGGTTTAGAGTTTGGCAACATATGCCCATATGCT
GGCTGCCATGAACAAAGGTTGGCTATAAAGAGGTCATCAGTATATGAAACAGCCCCCTGCTGTCCATTCC
TTATTCCATAGAAAAGCCTTGACTTGAGGTTAGATTTTTTTTATATTTTGTTTTGTGTTATTTTTTTCTT
TAACATCCCTAAAATTTTCCTTACATGTTTTACTAGCCAGATTTTTCCTCCTCTCCTGACTACTCCCAGT
CATAGCTGTCCCTCTTCTCTTATGGAGATCCCTCGACCTGCAGCCCAAGCTTGGCGTAATCATGGTCATA
GCTGTTTCCTGTGTGAAATTGTTATCCGCTCACAATTCCACACAACATACGAGCCGGAAGCATAAAGTGT
AAAGCCTGGGGTGCCTAATGAGTGAGCTAACTCACATTAATTGCGTTGCGCTCACTGCCCGCTTTCCAGT
CGGGAAACCTGTCGTGCCAGCGGATCCGCATCTCAATTAGTCAGCAACCATAGTCCCGCCCCTAACTCCG
CCCATCCCGCCCCTAACTCCGCCCAGTTCCGCCCATTCTCCGCCCCATGGCTGACTAATTTTTTTTATTT
ATGCAGAGGCCGAGGCCGCCTCGGCCTCTGAGCTATTCCAGAAGTAGTGAGGAGGCTTTTTTGGAGGCCT
AGGCTTTTGCAAAAAGCTAACTTGTTTATTGCAGCTTATAATGGTTACAAATAAAGCAATAGCATCACAA
ATTTCACAAATAAAGCATTTTTTTCACTGCATTCTAGTTGTGGTTTGTCCAAACTCATCAATGTATCTTA
TCATGTCTGGATCCGCTGCATTAATGAATCGGCCAACGCGCGGGGAGAGGCGGTTTGCGTATTGGGCGCT
CTTCCGCTTCCTCGCTCACTGACTCGCTGCGCTCGGTCGTTCGGCTGCGGCGAGCGGTATCAGCTCACTC
AAAGGCGGTAATACGGTTATCCACAGAATCAGGGGATAACGCAGGAAAGAACATGTGAGCAAAAGGCCAG
CAAAAGGCCAGGAACCGTAAAAAGGCCGCGTTGCTGGCGTTTTTCCATAGGCTCCGCCCCCCTGACGAGC
ATCACAAAAATCGACGCTCAAGTCAGAGGTGGCGAAACCCGACAGGACTATAAAGATACCAGGCGTTTCC
CCCTGGAAGCTCCCTCGTGCGCTCTCCTGTTCCGACCCTGCCGCTTACCGGATACCTGTCCGCCTTTCTC
CCTTCGGGAAGCGTGGCGCTTTCTCATAGCTCACGCTGTAGGTATCTCAGTTCGGTGTAGGTCGTTCGCT
CCAAGCTGGGCTGTGTGCACGAACCCCCCGTTCAGCCCGACCGCTGCGCCTTATCCGGTAACTATCGTCT
TGAGTCCAACCCGGTAAGACACGACTTATCGCCACTGGCAGCAGCCACTGGTAACAGGATTAGCAGAGCG
AGGTATGTAGGCGGTGCTACAGAGTTCTTGAAGTGGTGGCCTAACTACGGCTACACTAGAAGAACAGTAT
TTGGTATCTGCGCTCTGCTGAAGCCAGTTACCTTCGGAAAAAGAGTTGGTAGCTCTTGATCCGGCAAACA
AACCACCGCTGGTAGCGGTGGTTTTTTTGTTTGCAAGCAGCAGATTACGCGCAGAAAAAAAGGATCTCAA
GAAGATCCTTTGATCTTTTCTACGGGGTCTGACGCTCAGTGGAACGAAAACTCACGTTAAGGGATTTTGG
TCATGAGATTATCAAAAAGGATCTTCACCTAGATCCTTTTAAATTAAAAATGAAGTTTTAAATCAATCTA
AAGTATATATGAGTAAACTTGGTCTGACAGTTACCAATGCTTAATCAGTGAGGCACCTATCTCAGCGATC
TGTCTATTTCGTTCATCCATAGTTGCCTGACTCCCCGTCGTGTAGATAACTACGATACGGGAGGGCTTAC
CATCTGGCCCCAGTGCTGCAATGATACCGCGAGACCCACGCTCACCGGCTCCAGATTTATCAGCAATAAA
CCAGCCAGCCGGAAGGGCCGAGCGCAGAAGTGGTCCTGCAACTTTATCCGCCTCCATCCAGTCTATTAAT
TGTTGCCGGGAAGCTAGAGTAAGTAGTTCGCCAGTTAATAGTTTGCGCAACGTTGTTGCCATTGCTACAG
GCATCGTGGTGTCACGCTCGTCGTTTGGTATGGCTTCATTCAGCTCCGGTTCCCAACGATCAAGGCGAGT
TACATGATCCCCCATGTTGTGCAAAAAAGCGGTTAGCTCCTTCGGTCCTCCGATCGTTGTCAGAAGTAAG
TTGGCCGCAGTGTTATCACTCATGGTTATGGCAGCACTGCATAATTCTCTTACTGTCATGCCATCCGTAA
GATGCTTTTCTGTGACTGGTGAGTACTCAACCAAGTCATTCTGAGAATAGTGTATGCGGCGACCGAGTTG
CTCTTGCCCGGCGTCAATACGGGATAATACCGCGCCACATAGCAGAACTTTAAAAGTGCTCATCATTGGA
AAACGTTCTTCGGGGCGAAAACTCTCAAGGATCTTACCGCTGTTGAGATCCAGTTCGATGTAACCCACTC
GTGCACCCAACTGATCTTCAGCATCTTTTACTTTCACCAGCGTTTCTGGGTGAGCAAAAACAGGAAGGCA
AAATGCCGCAAAAAAGGGAATAAGGGCGACACGGAAATGTTGAATACTCATACTCTTCCTTTTTCAATAT
TATTGAAGCATTTATCAGGGTTATTGTCTCATGAGCGGATACATATTTGAATGTATTTAGAAAAATAAAC
AAATAGGGGTTCCGCGCACATTTCCCCGAAAAGTGCCACCTGGGTCGACATTGATTATTG
Features (pLannotate 1.2.2; 19 found; start..end, strand, type, name):
    368..645     +  promoter       chicken β-actin promoter: No description available
    647..1664    +  intron         chimeric intron: chimera between introns from chicken β-actin and rabbit β-globin
   1662..1718    +  CDS            HBB (fragment): HBB_LEPEU - Experimental evidence at protein level: Swiss-Prot protein existence level 1. Involved in oxygen transport from the lung to the various peripheral tissues. From Lepus europaeus (European hare).
   1725..1757    +  misc_feature   MCS (fragment): multiple cloning site
   1769..4324    +  CDS            Nlgn1: NLGN1_MOUSE - Also known as Kiaa1070. Experimental evidence at protein level: Swiss-Prot protein existence level 1. Cell surface protein involved in cell-cell-interactions via its interactions with neurexin family members. Plays a role in synapse function and synaptic signal transmission, and probably mediates its effects by recruiting and clustering other synaptic proteins. May promote the initial formation of synapses, but is not essential for this. In vitro, triggers the de novo formation of presynaptic structures. May be involved in specification of excitatory synapses. Required to maintai
   4395..4478    +  CDS            HBB (fragment): HBB_PONPY - Experimental evidence at transcript level: Swiss-Prot protein existence level 2. Involved in oxygen transport from the lung to the various peripheral tissues. From Pongo pygmaeus (Bornean orangutan).
   4549..4604    +  polyA_signal   β-globin poly(A) signal: rabbit β-globin polyadenylation signal (Gil and Proudfoot, 1987)
   4989..5005    -  protein_bind   lac operator: The lac repressor binds to the lac operator to inhibit transcription in E. coli. This inhibition can be relieved by adding lactose or isopropyl-β-D-thiogalactopyranoside (IPTG). lac repressor encoded by lacI
   5013..5043    -  promoter       lac promoter: promoter for the E. coli lac operon
   5058..5079    -  protein_bind   CAP binding site: CAP binding activates transcription in the presence of cAMP. E. coli catabolite activator protein
   5092..5131    -  CDS            lacI (fragment): lac repressor; lacI; The lac repressor binds to the lac operator to inhibit transcription in E. coli. This inhibition can be relieved by adding lactose or isopropyl-β-D-thiogalactopyranoside (IPTG).
   5138..5160    +  promoter       SV40 promoter (fragment): SV40 enhancer and early promoter
   5184..5319    +  rep_origin     SV40 ori: SV40 origin of replication
   5339..5473    +  polyA_signal   SV40 poly(A) signal: SV40 polyadenylation signal
   5475..5529    -  CDS            lacI (fragment): lac repressor; lacI; The lac repressor binds to the lac operator to inhibit transcription in E. coli. This inhibition can be relieved by adding lactose or isopropyl-β-D-thiogalactopyranoside (IPTG).
   5712..6300    -  rep_origin     ori: high-copy-number ColE1/pMB1/pBR322/pUC origin of replication
   6471..7331    -  CDS            AmpR: β-lactamase; bla; confers resistance to ampicillin, carbenicillin, and related antibiotics
   7332..7436    -  promoter       AmpR promoter: bla
   7467..366     +  enhancer       CMV enhancer (across the origin): human cytomegalovirus immediate early enhancer
