>Addgene plasmid #15262 | pCAG-NL1AB | addgene full sequence | sequence record 243751 | Addgene NGS Result
ACTAGTTATTAATAGTAATCAATTACGGGGTCATTAGTTCATAGCCCATATATGGAGTTCCGCGTTACAT
AACTTACGGTAAATGGCCCGCCTGGCTGACCGCCCAACGACCCCCGCCCATTGACGTCAATAATGACGTA
TGTTCCCATAGTAACGCCAATAGGGACTTTCCATTGACGTCAATGGGTGGAGTATTTACGGTAAACTGCC
CACTTGGCAGTACATCAAGTGTATCATATGCCAAGTACGCCCCCTATTGACGTCAATGACGGTAAATGGC
CCGCCTGGCATTATGCCCAGTACATGACCTTATGGGACTTTCCTACTTGGCAGTACATCTACGTATTAGT
CATCGCTATTACCATGGTCGAGGTGAGCCCCACGTTCTGCTTCACTCTCCCCATCTCCCCCCCCTCCCCA
CCCCCAATTTTGTATTTATTTATTTTTTAATTATTTTGTGCAGCGATGGGGGCGGGGGGGGGGGGGGGGC
GCGCGCCRGGSGGGGSGGGGSGGGGSGRGGGGSGGGGSGGGGSGRGGSGGRGRGGKGCGGCGGCAGCCAA
TCAGAGCGGCGCGCTCCGAAAGTTTCCTTTTATGGCGAGGCGGCGGCGGCGGCGGCCCTATAAAAAGCGA
AGCGCGCGGCGGGCGGGAGTCGCTGCGCGCTGCCTTCGCCCCGTGCCCCGCTCCGCCGCCGCCTCGCGCC
GCCCGCCCCGGCTCTGACTGACCGCGTTACTCCCACAGGTGAGCGGGCGGGACGGCCCTTCTCCTCCGGG
CTGTAATTAGCGCTTGGTTTAATGACGGCTTGTTTCTTTTCTGTGGCTGCGTGAAAGCCTTGAGGGGCTC
CGGGAGGGCCCTTTGTGCGGGGGGAGCGGCTCGGGGGGTGCGTGCGTGTGTGTGTGCGTGGGGAGCGCCG
CGTGCGGCTCCGCGCTGCCCGGCGGCTGTGAGCGCTGCGGGCGCGGCGCGGGGCTTTGTGCGCTCCGCAG
TGTGCGCGAGGGGAGCGCGGCCGGGGGCGGTGCCCCGCGGTGCGGGGGGGGCTGCGAGGGGAACAAAGGC
TGCGTGCGGGGTGTGTGCGTGGGGGGGTGAGCAGGGGGTGTGGGCGCGTCGGTCGGGCTGCAACCCCCCC
TGCACCCCCCTCCCCGAGTTGCTGAGCACGGCCCGGCTTCGGGTGCGGGGCTCCGTACGGGGCGTGGCGC
GGGGCTCGCCGTGCCGGGCGGGGGGTGGCGGCAGGTGGGGGTGCCGGGCGGGGCGGGGCCGCCTCGGGCC
GGGGRGGGCTCGGGGGAGGGGCGCGGCGGCCCCCGGAGCGCCGGCGGCTGTCGAGGCGCGGCGAGCCGCA
GCCATTGCCTTTTATGGTAATCGTGCGAGAGGGCGCAGGGACTTCCTTTGTCCCAAATCTGTGCGGAGCC
GAAATCTGGGAGGCGCCGCCGCACCCCCTCTAGCGGGCGCGGGGCGAAGCGGTGCGGCGCCGGCAGGAAG
GAAATGGGCGGGGAGGGCCTTCGTGCGTCGCCGCGCCGCCGTCCCCTTCTCCCTCTCCAGCCTCGGGGCT
GTCCGCGGGGGGACGGCTGCCTTCGGGGGGGACGGGGCAGGGCGGGGTTCGGCTTCTGGCGTGTGACCGG
CGGCTCTAGAGCCTCTGCTAACCATGTTCATGCCTTCTTCTTTTTCCTACAGCTCCTGGGCAACGTGCTG
GTTATTGTGCTGTCTCATCATTTTGGCAAAGAATTCGCGGCCGCTAGCGCTACCGGACTCAGATCTCGAG
CTCAAGCTTGGGACCATGGCACTTCCCAGATGCATGTGGCCAAATTATGTTTGGAGAGCTATGATGGCAT
GTGTGGTCCACAGGGGATCCGGTGCCCCATTGACTCTCTGCTTGTTGGGATGTTTGCTACAGACTTTTCA
CGTACTCTCTCAAAAGTATCCATACGACGTTCCGGACTACGCATTGGATGATGTAGACCCATTGGTTACT
ACTAACTTTGGCAAGATTAGGGGAATTAAGAAAGAACTCAATAATGAAATTTTGGGTCCTGTCATTCAGT
TTCTTGGGGTTCCATATGCCGCTCCACCAACAGGAGAACATCGTTTCCAGCCTCCAGAACCACCATCTCC
CTGGTCTGACATCCGGAACGCCACTCAGTTTGCTCCTGTATGTCCCCAGAATATCATTGATGGCAGATTG
CCTGAAGTTATGCTTCCTGTGTGGTTCACTAATAACTTGGATGTGGTTTCATCATACGTCCAAGACCAGA
GTGAAGACTGTCTATACTTAAACATCTATGTCCCAACTGAAGATGGTCCCCTTACAAAGAAACACACAGA
TGATTTAGGTGATAATGACGGTGCTGAAGATGAAGATATTCGGGACAGTGGGGGTCCCAAACCAGTGATG
GTGTACATCCATGGCGGCTCTTACATGGAAGGTACTGGAAATCTGTATGATGGGAGTGTCTTGGCAAGCT
ATGGCAATGTGATCGTCATCACAGTCAACTATCGGCTTGGGGTACTTGGCTTCTTGAGCACAGGGGATCA
GGCTGCCAAAGGAAACTACGGGCTCCTTGACCTCATCCAGGCCCTAAGATGGACCAGCGAGAACATTGGG
TTCTTTGGTGGTGACCCCTTGCGAATCACTGTGTTTGGATCAGGCGCTGGGGGTTCATGTGTCAACCTGC
TGACTTTATCCCATTATTCTGAAGGTAACCGTTGGAGCAATTCAACCAAAGGACTTTTTCAACGAGCAAT
AGCTCAGAGTGGAACAGCCCTTTCCAGCTGGGCTGTTAGTTTCCAGCCTGCAAAATACGCTAGAATTCTG
GCCACAAAAGTTGGCTGCAATGTTTCAGATACAGTAGAGTTAGTAGAATGCCTGCAGAAGAAGCCTTACA
AAGAACTTGTTGATCAAGATGTTCAACCAGCCCGATACCACATAGCCTTTGGACCTGTGATCGATGGTGA
TGTAATACCAGATGACCCTCAGATACTGATGGAACAAGGAGAGTTCCTCAACTATGATATAATGTTGGGA
GTTAACCAAGGGGAAGGGTTGAAGTTTGTCGAAAATATAGTAGATAGTGATGATGGTGTATCAGCCAGTG
ATTTCGACTTTGCTGTTTCTAATTTTGTTGATAATTTATATGGATATCCTGAAGGCAAAGATGTTTTGAG
AGAAACCATTAAATTCATGTATACTGACTGGGCTGATCGCCATAATCCTGAAACTAGAAGGAAGACATTG
TTGGCTTTGTTTACGGACCATCAATGGGTAGCACCTGCTGTGGCCACAGCAGACCTTCACTCGAACTTTG
GCTCACCTACATACTTCTATGCCTTTTATCATCATTGCCAAACAGATCAAGTTCCAGCTTGGGCTGATGC
AGCTCATGGGGATGAGGTTCCCTATGTGTTGGGAATCCCCATGATTGGCCCTACAGAGTTATTTCCTTGC
AATTTCTCCAAGAATGATGTGATGTTGAGTGCAGTAGTAATGACATACTGGACGAATTTTGCTAAAACTG
GTGACCCAAATCAACCAGTTCCTCAAGACACAAAATTCATCCATACCAAACCCAACCGCTTTGAAGAAGT
AGCATGGACCAGATATTCCCAGAAAGACCAGCTTTATCTCCATATTGGATTAAAACCGAGAGTTAAAGAG
CATTACAGAGCCAATAAGGTAAATCTCTGGCTGGAGCTGGTACCTCATCTGCATAATCTCAATGACATTT
CTCAGTATACCTCGACAACAACTAAAGTGCCATCCACGGACATCACTCTCAGACCTACAAGGAAGAATTC
CACACCAGTCACATCAGCCTTTCCCACTGCCAAACAGGATGATCCCAAGCAACAACCAAGCCCCTTCTCG
GTGGATCAGAGGGACTACTCCACAGAGCTAAGTGTCACTATCGCAGTGGGGGCCTCTCTGCTGTTTCTCA
ACATCTTGGCTTTTGCAGCCCTGTACTACAAGAAGGATAAGAGGAGACATGATGTCCACCGGAGGTGCAG
CCCTCAGCGCACGACCACCAACGACCTAACCCATGCTCCAGAAGAGGAAATTATGTCTCTCCAAATGAAG
CACACTGACTTGGATCACGAGTGTGAGTCCATCCATCCACATGAGGTGGTTCTTCGGACCGCCTGTCCCC
CAGATTATACTCTAGCTATGAGGAGGTCACCTGATGATATTCCACTAATGACACCTAACACCATCACAAT
GATTCCCAACACTATACCAGGGATTCAGCCCTTACATACATTCAACACATTTACTGGAGGACAGAATAAT
ACACTGCCCCATCCCCACCCACACCCCCATTCACATTCAACAACCAGGGTATAGCCAGATGAGAGAGACA
AACTGATTAATCCCGCGGCCATGGCGGCCGGGAGCATGCGACGTCGGGCCCGGGGAGCTCAATTCACTCC
TCAGGTGCAGGCTGCCTATCAGAAGGTGGTGGCTGGTGTGGCCAATGCCCTGGCTCACAAATACCACTGA
GATCTTTTTCCCTCTGCCAAAAATTATGGGGACATCATGAAGCCCCTTGAGCATCTGACTTCTGGCTAAT
AAAGGAAATTTATTTTCATTGCAATAGTGTGTTGGAATTTTTTGTGTCTCTCACTCGGAAGGACATATGG
GAGGGCAAATCATTTAAAACATCAGAATGAGTATTTGGTTTAGAGTTTGGCAACATATGCCCATATGCTG
GCTGCCATGAACAAAGGTTGGCTATAAAGAGGTCATCAGTATATGAAACAGCCCCCTGCTGTCCATTCCT
TATTCCATAGAAAAGCCTTGACTTGAGGTTAGATTTTTTTTATATTTTGTTTTGTGTTATTTTTTTCTTT
AACATCCCTAAAATTTTCCTTACATGTTTTACTAGCCAGATTTTTCCTCCTCTCCTGACTACTCCCAGTC
ATAGCTGTCCCTCTTCTCTTATGGAGATCCCTCGACCTGCAGCCCAAGCTTGGCGTAATCATGGTCATAG
CTGTTTCCTGTGTGAAATTGTTATCCGCTCACAATTCCACACAACATACGAGCCGGAAGCATAAAGTGTA
AAGCCTGGGGTGCCTAATGAGTGAGCTAACTCACATTAATTGCGTTGCGCTCACTGCCCGCTTTCCAGTC
GGGAAACCTGTCGTGCCAGCGGATCCGCATCTCAATTAGTCAGCAACCATAGTCCCGCCCCTAACTCCGC
CCATCCCGCCCCTAACTCCGCCCAGTTCCGCCCATTCTCCGCCCCATGGCTGACTAATTTTTTTTATTTA
TGCAGAGGCCGAGGCCGCCTCGGCCTCTGAGCTATTCCAGAAGTAGTGAGGAGGCTTTTTTGGAGGCCTA
GGCTTTTGCAAAAAGCTAACTTGTTTATTGCAGCTTATAATGGTTACAAATAAAGCAATAGCATCACAAA
TTTCACAAATAAAGCATTTTTTTCACTGCATTCTAGTTGTGGTTTGTCCAAACTCATCAATGTATCTTAT
CATGTCTGGATCCGCTGCATTAATGAATCGGCCAACGCGCGGGGAGAGGCGGTTTGCGTATTGGGCGCTC
TTCCGCTTCCTCGCTCACTGACTCGCTGCGCTCGGTCGTTCGGCTGCGGCGAGCGGTATCAGCTCACTCA
AAGGCGGTAATACGGTTATCCACAGAATCAGGGGATAACGCAGGAAAGAACATGTGAGCAAAAGGCCAGC
AAAAGGCCAGGAACCGTAAAAAGGCCGCGTTGCTGGCGTTTTTCCATAGGCTCCGCCCCCCTGACGAGCA
TCACAAAAATCGACGCTCAAGTCAGAGGTGGCGAAACCCGACAGGACTATAAAGATACCAGGCGTTTCCC
CCTGGAAGCTCCCTCGTGCGCTCTCCTGTTCCGACCCTGCCGCTTACCGGATACCTGTCCGCCTTTCTCC
CTTCGGGAAGCGTGGCGCTTTCTCATAGCTCACGCTGTAGGTATCTCAGTTCGGTGTAGGTCGTTCGCTC
CAAGCTGGGCTGTGTGCACGAACCCCCCGTTCAGCCCGACCGCTGCGCCTTATCCGGTAACTATCGTCTT
GAGTCCAACCCGGTAAGACACGACTTATCGCCACTGGCAGCAGCCACTGGTAACAGGATTAGCAGAGCGA
GGTATGTAGGCGGTGCTACAGAGTTCTTGAAGTGGTGGCCTAACTACGGCTACACTAGAAGAACAGTATT
TGGTATCTGCGCTCTGCTGAAGCCAGTTACCTTCGGAAAAAGAGTTGGTAGCTCTTGATCCGGCAAACAA
ACCACCGCTGGTAGCGGTGGTTTTTTTGTTTGCAAGCAGCAGATTACGCGCAGAAAAAAAGGATCTCAAG
AAGATCCTTTGATCTTTTCTACGGGGTCTGACGCTCAGTGGAACGAAAACTCACGTTAAGGGATTTTGGT
CATGAGATTATCAAAAAGGATCTTCACCTAGATCCTTTTAAATTAAAAATGAAGTTTTAAATCAATCTAA
AGTATATATGAGTAAACTTGGTCTGACAGTTACCAATGCTTAATCAGTGAGGCACCTATCTCAGCGATCT
GTCTATTTCGTTCATCCATAGTTGCCTGACTCCCCGTCGTGTAGATAACTACGATACGGGAGGGCTTACC
ATCTGGCCCCAGTGCTGCAATGATACCGCGAGACCCACGCTCACCGGCTCCAGATTTATCAGCAATAAAC
CAGCCAGCCGGAAGGGCCGAGCGCAGAAGTGGTCCTGCAACTTTATCCGCCTCCATCCAGTCTATTAATT
GTTGCCGGGAAGCTAGAGTAAGTAGTTCGCCAGTTAATAGTTTGCGCAACGTTGTTGCCATTGCTACAGG
CATCGTGGTGTCACGCTCGTCGTTTGGTATGGCTTCATTCAGCTCCGGTTCCCAACGATCAAGGCGAGTT
ACATGATCCCCCATGTTGTGCAAAAAAGCGGTTAGCTCCTTCGGTCCTCCGATCGTTGTCAGAAGTAAGT
TGGCCGCAGTGTTATCACTCATGGTTATGGCAGCACTGCATAATTCTCTTACTGTCATGCCATCCGTAAG
ATGCTTTTCTGTGACTGGTGAGTACTCAACCAAGTCATTCTGAGAATAGTGTATGCGGCGACCGAGTTGC
TCTTGCCCGGCGTCAATACGGGATAATACCGCGCCACATAGCAGAACTTTAAAAGTGCTCATCATTGGAA
AACGTTCTTCGGGGCGAAAACTCTCAAGGATCTTACCGCTGTTGAGATCCAGTTCGATGTAACCCACTCG
TGCACCCAACTGATCTTCAGCATCTTTTACTTTCACCAGCGTTTCTGGGTGAGCAAAAACAGGAAGGCAA
AATGCCGCAAAAAAGGGAATAAGGGCGACACGGAAATGTTGAATACTCATACTCTTCCTTTTTCAATATT
ATTGAAGCATTTATCAGGGTTATTGTCTCATGAGCGGATACATATTTGAATGTATTTAGAAAAATAAACA
AATAGGGGTTCCGCGCACATTTCCCCGAAAAGTGCCACCTGGGTCGACATTGATTATTG
Features (pLannotate 1.2.2; 18 found; start..end, strand, type, name):
    646..1662    +  intron         chimeric intron: chimera between introns from chicken β-actin and rabbit β-globin
   1660..1716    +  CDS            HBB (fragment): HBB_LEPEU - Experimental evidence at protein level: Swiss-Prot protein existence level 1. Involved in oxygen transport from the lung to the various peripheral tissues. From Lepus europaeus (European hare).
   1723..1759    +  misc_feature   MCS (fragment): multiple cloning site
   1766..4321    +  CDS            Nlgn1: NLGN1_MOUSE - Also known as Kiaa1070. Experimental evidence at protein level: Swiss-Prot protein existence level 1. Cell surface protein involved in cell-cell-interactions via its interactions with neurexin family members. Plays a role in synapse function and synaptic signal transmission, and probably mediates its effects by recruiting and clustering other synaptic proteins. May promote the initial formation of synapses, but is not essential for this. In vitro, triggers the de novo formation of presynaptic structures. May be involved in specification of excitatory synapses. Required to maintai
   4394..4477    +  CDS            HBB (fragment): HBB_PONPY - Experimental evidence at transcript level: Swiss-Prot protein existence level 2. Involved in oxygen transport from the lung to the various peripheral tissues. From Pongo pygmaeus (Bornean orangutan).
   4548..4603    +  polyA_signal   β-globin poly(A) signal: rabbit β-globin polyadenylation signal (Gil and Proudfoot, 1987)
   4988..5004    -  protein_bind   lac operator: The lac repressor binds to the lac operator to inhibit transcription in E. coli. This inhibition can be relieved by adding lactose or isopropyl-β-D-thiogalactopyranoside (IPTG). lac repressor encoded by lacI
   5012..5042    -  promoter       lac promoter: promoter for the E. coli lac operon
   5057..5078    -  protein_bind   CAP binding site: CAP binding activates transcription in the presence of cAMP. E. coli catabolite activator protein
   5091..5130    -  CDS            lacI (fragment): lac repressor; lacI; The lac repressor binds to the lac operator to inhibit transcription in E. coli. This inhibition can be relieved by adding lactose or isopropyl-β-D-thiogalactopyranoside (IPTG).
   5137..5159    +  promoter       SV40 promoter (fragment): SV40 enhancer and early promoter
   5183..5318    +  rep_origin     SV40 ori: SV40 origin of replication
   5338..5472    +  polyA_signal   SV40 poly(A) signal: SV40 polyadenylation signal
   5474..5528    -  CDS            lacI (fragment): lac repressor; lacI; The lac repressor binds to the lac operator to inhibit transcription in E. coli. This inhibition can be relieved by adding lactose or isopropyl-β-D-thiogalactopyranoside (IPTG).
   5711..6299    -  rep_origin     ori: high-copy-number ColE1/pMB1/pBR322/pUC origin of replication
   6470..7330    -  CDS            AmpR: β-lactamase; bla; confers resistance to ampicillin, carbenicillin, and related antibiotics
   7331..7435    -  promoter       AmpR promoter: bla
   7466..366     +  enhancer       CMV enhancer (across the origin): human cytomegalovirus immediate early enhancer
