[The description below was written by a language model from this plasmid's Addgene catalogue record and pLannotate feature annotations shown in this document.]
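Description:
pCAG-NL1AB is a mammalian expression plasmid built on the pCAAGS backbone that carries mouse neuroligin 1 (Nlgn1) in the splice form containing both alternatively spliced inserts, A and B. It is maintained in E. coli as a high-copy plasmid through a ColE1/pUC-type origin and is selected with ampicillin via the β-lactamase gene and its native promoter. Two sequence records, one from the depositor and one from repository sequencing, are about 7.5 kb long and give essentially the same feature map. The only differences are a one-nucleotide difference in total length with correspondingly small coordinate shifts, and the annotation software calling the chicken β-actin promoter in only one of them.

Expression is driven by the composite CAG arrangement: the human cytomegalovirus immediate-early enhancer, the chicken β-actin promoter and a chimeric β-actin/β-globin intron, which together give strong, broadly active transcription in mammalian cells. The Nlgn1 coding region sits between NheI and KpnI sites downstream of a remnant multiple cloning site. It is followed by rabbit β-globin sequence, annotated as short HBB fragments, and the β-globin polyadenylation signal. The catalogue lists an N-terminal HA epitope tag supplied by the backbone, although the feature tables do not annotate it separately. An SV40 origin allows episomal amplification in cells expressing large T antigen. The lac promoter, operator and lacI fragments are backbone remnants, and no mammalian selection marker is annotated.

The associated study concerns how alternative splicing controls selective trans-synaptic neuroligin–neurexin interactions. The plasmid is therefore suited to expressing this tagged isoform in transfected cells for comparison with other splice variants.
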