Addgene plasmid #15262: pCAG-NL1AB
Depositing lab: Peter Scheiffele. Depositing organization: Columbia University. Publication: Alternative splicing controls selective trans-synaptic interactions of the neuroligin-neurexin complex. Chih B, Gollan L, Scheiffele P. Neuron. 2006 Jul 20. 51(2):171-8. 10.1016/j.neuron.2006.06.005 PubMed 16846852.
Backbone
  Vector backbone: pCAAGS
  Backbone size w/o insert (bp): 4921
  Vector type: Mammalian Expression
Growth in bacteria
  Bacterial resistance: Ampicillin, 100 μg/mL
  Growth temperature: 37°C
  Growth strain: DH5alpha
  Copy number: High Copy
Gene/Insert
  Gene/Insert name: Neuroligin 1 with inserts A and B (alt names: Nlgn1; Nlgn1AB)
  Species: M. musculus (mouse)
  Insert size (bp): 2499
  Entrez Gene: Nlgn1 (a.k.a. 6330415N05Rik, NL1, Nlg1, mKIAA1070)
  Tag / fusion protein: HA (N terminal on backbone)
  Cloning method: Restriction Enzyme; 5′ cloning site NheI (not destroyed); 3′ cloning site KpnI (not destroyed)
  Sequencing primers: 5′ N/A
Terms and licenses: Academic/Nonprofit Terms; Industry Terms: Not Available to Industry
How to cite: pCAG-NL1AB was a gift from Peter Scheiffele (Addgene plasmid # 15262 ; http://n2t.net/addgene:15262 ; RRID:Addgene_15262)
