>Addgene plasmid #15262 | pCAG-NL1AB | addgene partial sequence | sequence record 21714 | 15262 with pCAG-F
TCNCGGCCGCTAGCGCTACCGGACTCAGATCTCGAGCTCAAGCTTGGGACCATGGCACTTCCCAGATGCA
TGTGGCCAAATTATGTTTGGAGAGCTATGATGGCATGTGTGGTCCACAGGGGATCCGGTGCCCCATTGAC
TCTCTGCTTGTTGGGATGTTTGCTACAGACTTTTCACGTACTCTCTCAAAAGTATCCATACGACGTTCCG
GACTACGCATTGGATGATGTAGACCCATTGGTTACTACTAACTTTGGCAAGATTAGGGGAATTAAGAAAG
AACTCAATAATGAAATTTTGGGTCCTGTCATTCAGTTTCTTGGGGTTCCATATGCCGCTCCACCAACAGG
AGAACATCGTTTCCAGCCTCCAGAACCACCATCTCCCTGGTCTGACATCCGGAACGCCACTCAGTTTGCT
CCTGTATGTCCCCAGAATATCATTGATGGCAGATTGCCTGAAGTTATGCTTCCTGTGTGGTTCACTAATA
ACTTGGATGTGGTTTCATCATACGTCCAAGACCAGAGTGAAGACTGTCTATACTTAAACATCTATGTCCC
AACTGAAGATGGTCCCCTTACAAAGAAACACACAGATGANTTANGTGATAATGACGGTGCTGAAGATGAA
GATATTCGGGACAGTGGGGGTCCCAAACCAGTGATGGTGTACATCCATGGCGGNTNNNNTNNNNNGNNNN
GGNANNNGGAAAT
